Addgene plasmid #147104: pCMV128-CAT-RRE_O
Purpose: Mammalian Expression of CAT-RRE
Depositing lab: Elisa Izaurralde. Depositing organization: Max Planck Institute for Developmental Biology. Publication: Structure-function studies of nucleocytoplasmic transport of retroviral genomic RNA by mRNA export factor TAP. Teplova M, Wohlbold L, Khin NW, Izaurralde E, Patel DJ. Nat Struct Mol Biol. 2011 Aug 7;18(9):990-8. doi: 10.1038/nsmb.2094. PubMed 21822283.
Backbone
  Vector backbone: Unknown
  Vector type: Mammalian Expression
Growth in bacteria
  Bacterial resistance: Ampicillin, 100 μg/mL
  Growth temperature: 37°C
  Growth strain: DH5alpha
  Copy number: High Copy
Gene/Insert
  Gene/Insert name: CAT-RRE
  Species: Other
  Cloning method: Unknown
Terms and licenses: Academic/Nonprofit Terms; Industry Terms: Not Available to Industry
Depositor comments: Plasmids from this collection were made available to the research community and donated after the lab closed. Please note that the sequence provided by the depositing laboratory may be theoretical/predicted or based on Sanger sequencing results. There may be discrepancies between sequencing results obtained by Addgene and the depositor sequence. If an Addgene verified sequence is not available, please contact before placing your order to request that our lab fully sequence the plasmid.
How to cite: pCMV128-CAT-RRE_O was a gift from Elisa Izaurralde (Addgene plasmid # 147104 ; http://n2t.net/addgene:147104 ; RRID:Addgene_147104)
