[The description below was written by a language model from this plasmid's Addgene catalogue record and pLannotate feature annotations shown in this document.]
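Description:
pCMV128-CAT-RRE_O is a 7.1 kb mammalian expression plasmid that serves as a reporter for nuclear export of unspliced, intron-containing RNA. The catalogue lists the backbone as unknown, but the feature table shows pUC/pBR322-type bacterial sequences: a high-copy ColE1/pMB1 origin, an ampicillin resistance gene (bla) with its own promoter, and remnants of the lac regulatory region, lacZα, a pUC multiple cloning site, bom and rop. It is propagated in E. coli under ampicillin selection, and no mammalian selection marker is annotated.

The payload is driven by the human cytomegalovirus immediate early enhancer and promoter. Downstream lies a block of HIV-1-derived sequence annotated as fragments of tat and vpu, followed by a chloramphenicol acetyltransferase (CAT) coding sequence with a short piece of its bacterial promoter. After that come a large env fragment, a nef fragment and the HIV-1 3' LTR, which in constructs of this kind supplies the polyadenylation signal. The Rev response element (RRE) named in the insert is not annotated as a separate feature, but in HIV-1 it lies within env, so it presumably sits in that fragment. The record does not annotate splice sites. In the general pCMV128 design, however, CAT lies inside an HIV-1-derived intron, so CAT is made only if unspliced transcripts escape nuclear retention and reach the cytoplasm. An export element such as the RRE, acting with the Rev protein, permits this.

The associated study concerns nucleocytoplasmic transport of retroviral genomic RNA by the mRNA export factor TAP, consistent with use of this plasmid in transfected mammalian cells as a CAT-based export assay. The meaning of the "_O" suffix is not stated, and the depositor sequence may be theoretical rather than fully verified.
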