Features (pLannotate 1.2.2; 20 found; start..end, strand, type, name):
     96..200     +  promoter       AmpR promoter: bla
    201..1061    +  CDS            AmpR: β-lactamase; bla; confers resistance to ampicillin, carbenicillin, and related antibiotics
   1232..1820    +  rep_origin     ori: high-copy-number ColE1/pMB1/pBR322/pUC origin of replication
   2003..2095    +  CDS            lacI (fragment): lac repressor; lacI; The lac repressor binds to the lac operator to inhibit transcription in E. coli. This inhibition can be relieved by adding lactose or isopropyl-β-D-thiogalactopyranoside (IPTG).
   2108..2129    +  protein_bind   CAP binding site: CAP binding activates transcription in the presence of cAMP. E. coli catabolite activator protein
   2144..2174    +  promoter       lac promoter: promoter for the E. coli lac operon
   2182..2198    +  protein_bind   lac operator: The lac repressor binds to the lac operator to inhibit transcription in E. coli. This inhibition can be relieved by adding lactose or isopropyl-β-D-thiogalactopyranoside (IPTG). lac repressor encoded by lacI
   2235..2257    -  misc_feature   MCS (fragment): pUC18/19 multiple cloning site
   2338..2717    +  enhancer       CMV enhancer: human cytomegalovirus immediate early enhancer
   2718..2919    +  promoter       CMV promoter: human cytomegalovirus (CMV) immediate early promoter
   2921..3115    +  CDS            tat (fragment): TAT_HV112 - Experimental evidence at protein level: Swiss-Prot protein existence level 1. Extracellular circulating Tat can be endocytosed by surrounding uninfected cells via the binding to several surface receptors such as CD26, CXCR4, heparan sulfate proteoglycans (HSPG) or LDLR. Neurons are rarely infected, but they internalize Tat via their LDLR. Through its interaction with nuclear HATs, Tat is potentially able to control the acetylation-dependent cellular gene expression. Modulates the expression of many cellular genes involved in cell survival, proliferation or in coding for cytokines o
   3131..3244    +  CDS            vpu (fragment): VPU_HV1S1 - Experimental evidence at protein level: Swiss-Prot protein existence level 1. Enhances virion budding by targeting host CD4 and Tetherin/BST2 to proteasome degradation. Degradation of CD4 prevents any unwanted premature interactions between viral Env and its host receptor CD4 in the endoplasmic reticulum. Degradation of antiretroviral protein Tetherin/BST2 is important for virion budding, as BST2 tethers new viral particles to the host cell membrane. Mechanistically, Vpu bridges either CD4 or BST2 to BTRC, a substrate recognition subunit of the Skp1/Cullin/F-box protein E3 ubiquiti
   3316..3344    +  promoter       cat promoter (fragment): promoter of the E. coli cat gene encoding chloramphenicol acetyltransferase
   3345..4004    +  CDS            CmR: chloramphenicol acetyltransferase; cat; confers resistance to chloramphenicol
   4097..5899    +  CDS            env (fragment): ENV_HV1A2 - Experimental evidence at protein level: Swiss-Prot protein existence level 1. [Transmembrane protein gp41]: Acts as a class I viral fusion protein. Under the current model, the protein has at least 3 conformational states: pre-fusion native state, pre-hairpin intermediate state, and post-fusion hairpin state. During fusion of viral and target intracellular membranes, the coiled coil regions (heptad repeats) assume a trimer-of-hairpins structure, positioning the fusion peptide in close proximity to the C-terminal region of the ectodomain. The formation of this structure appears to d
   5902..6087    +  CDS            nef (fragment): NEF_HV1Z2 - Experimental evidence at protein level: Swiss-Prot protein existence level 1. Extracellular Nef protein targets CD4(+) T-lymphocytes for apoptosis by interacting with CXCR4 surface receptors. From Human immunodeficiency virus type 1 group M subtype D (isolate Z2/CDC-Z34) (HIV-1).
   6089..6710    +  LTR            3' LTR: 3' long terminal repeat (LTR) from HIV-1
   6710..6867    +  CDS            lacZα (fragment): LacZα fragment of β-galactosidase; lacZ fragment
   6873..6972    -  misc_feature   bom (fragment): basis of mobility region from pBR322
   7074..1       -  CDS            rop (fragment) (across the origin): Rop protein, which maintains plasmids at low copy number; rop
>Addgene plasmid #147104 | pCMV128-CAT-RRE_O | depositor full sequence | sequence record 289551 | Full Sequence
GACGAAAGGGCCTCGTGATACGCCTATTTTTATAGGTTAATGTCATGATAATAATGGTTTCTTAGACGTC
AGGTGGCACTTTTCGGGGAAATGTGCGCGGAACCCCTATTTGTTTATTTTTCTAAATACATTCAAATATG
TATCCGCTCATGAGACAATAACCCTGATAAATGCTTCAATAATATTGAAAAAGGAAGAGTATGAGTATTC
AACATTTCCGTGTCGCCCTTATTCCCTTTTTTGCGGCATTTTGCCTTCCTGTTTTTGCTCACCCAGAAAC
GCTGGTGAAAGTAAAAGATGCTGAAGATCAGTTGGGTGCACGAGTGGGTTACATCGAACTGGATCTCAAC
AGCGGTAAGATCCTTGAGAGTTTTCGCCCCGAAGAACGTTTTCCAATGATGAGCACTTTTAAAGTTCTGC
TATGTGGCGCGGTATTATCCCGTATTGACGCCGGGCAAGAGCAACTCGGTCGCCGCATACACTATTCTCA
GAATGACTTGGTTGAGTACTCACCAGTCACAGAAAAGCATCTTACGGATGGCATGACAGTAAGAGAATTA
TGCAGTGCTGCCATAACCATGAGTGATAACACTGCGGCCAACTTACTTCTGACAACGATCGGAGGACCGA
AGGAGCTAACCGCTTTTTTGCACAACATGGGGGATCATGTAACTCGCCTTGATCGTTGGGAACCGGAGCT
GAATGAAGCCATACCAAACGACGAGCGTGACACCACGATGCCTGTAGCAATGGCAACAACGTTGCGCAAA
CTATTAACTGGCGAACTACTTACTCTAGCTTCCCGGCAACAATTAATAGACTGGATGGAGGCGGATAAAG
TTGCAGGACCACTTCTGCGCTCGGCCCTTCCGGCTGGCTGGTTTATTGCTGATAAATCTGGAGCCGGTGA
GCGTGGGTCTCGCGGTATCATTGCAGCACTGGGGCCAGATGGTAAGCCCTCCCGTATCGTAGTTATCTAC
ACGACGGGGAGTCAGGCAACTATGGATGAACGAAATAGACAGATCGCTGAGATAGGTGCCTCACTGATTA
AGCATTGGTAACTGTCAGACCAAGTTTACTCATATATACTTTAGATTGATTTAAAACTTCATTTTTAATT
TAAAAGGATCTAGGTGAAGATCCTTTTTGATAATCTCATGACCAAAATCCCTTAACGTGAGTTTTCGTTC
CACTGAGCGTCAGACCCCGTAGAAAAGATCAAAGGATCTTCTTGAGATCCTTTTTTTCTGCGCGTAATCT
GCTGCTTGCAAACAAAAAAACCACCGCTACCAGCGGTGGTTTGTTTGCCGGATCAAGAGCTACCAACTCT
TTTTCCGAAGGTAACTGGCTTCAGCAGAGCGCAGATACCAAATACTGTCCTTCTAGTGTAGCCGTAGTTA
GGCCACCACTTCAAGAACTCTGTAGCACCGCCTACATACCTCGCTCTGCTAATCCTGTTACCAGTGGCTG
CTGCCAGTGGCGATAAGTCGTGTCTTACCGGGTTGGACTCAAGACGATAGTTACCGGATAAGGCGCAGCG
GTCGGGCTGAACGGGGGGTTCGTGCACACAGCCCAGCTTGGAGCGAACGACCTACACCGAACTGAGATAC
CTACAGCGTGAGCATTGAGAAAGCGCCACGCTTCCCGAAGGGAGAAAGGCGGACAGGTATCCGGTAAGCG
GCAGGGTCGGAACAGGAGAGCGCACGAGGGAGCTTCCAGGGGGAAACGCCTGGTATCTTTATAGTCCTGT
CGGGTTTCGCCACCTCTGACTTGAGCGTCGATTTTTGTGATGCTCGTCAGGGGGGCGGAGCCTATGGAAA
AACGCCAGCAACGCGGCCTTTTTACGGTTCCTGGCCTTTTGCTGGCCTTTTGCTCACATGTTCTTTCCTG
CGTTATCCCCTGATTCTGTGGATAACCGTATTACCGCCTTTGAGTGAGCTGATACCGCTCGCCGCAGCCG
AACGACCGAGCGCAGCGAGTCAGTGAGCGAGGAAGCGGAAGAGCGCCCAATACGCAAACCGCCTCTCCCC
GCGCGTTGGCCGATTCATTAATGCAGCTGGCACGACAGGTTTCCCGACTGGAAAGCGGGCAGTGAGCGCA
ACGCAATTAATGTGAGTTAGCTCACTCATTAGGCACCCCAGGCTTTACACTTTATGCTTCCGGCTCGTAT
GTTGTGTGGAATTGTGAGCGGATAACAATTTCACACAGGAAACAGCTATGACCATGATTACGCCAAGCTT
GCATGCCTGCAGGTCGAGGTCGACCCATTGCATACGTTGTATCCATATCATAATATGTACATTTATATTG
GCTCATGTCCAACATTACCGCCATGTTGACATTGATTATTGACTAGTTATTAATAGTAATCAATTACGGG
GTCATTAGTTCATAGCCCATATATGGAGTTCCGCGTTACATAACTTACGGTAAATGGCCCGCCTGGCTGA
CCGCCCAACGACCCCCGCCCATTGACGTCAATAATGACGTATGTTCCCATAGTAACGCCAATAGGGACTT
TCCATTGACGTCAATGGGTGGAGTATTTACGGTAAACTGCCCACTTGGCAGTACATCAAGTGTATCATAT
GCCAAGTACGCCCCCTATTGACGTCAATGACGGTAAATGGCCCGCCTGGCATTATGCCCAGTACATGACC
TTATGGGACTTTCCTACTTGGCAGTACATCTACGTATTAGTCATCGCTATTACCATGGTGATGCGGTTTT
GGCAGTACATCAATGGGCGTGGATAGCGGTTTGACTCACGGGGATTTCCAAGTCTCCACCCCATTGACGT
CAATGGGAGTTTGTTTTGGCACCAAAATCAACGGGACTTTCCAAAATGTCGTAACAACTCCGCCCCATTG
ACGCAAATGGGCGGTAGGCGTGTACGGTGGGAGGTCTATATAAGCAGAGTCTAGAGCCCTGGAAGCATCC
AGGAAGTCAGCCTAGGACTGCTTGTAACAATTGCTATTGTAAAAAGTGTTGCTTTCATTGCTACGCGTGT
TTCACAAGAAAAGGCTTAGGCATCTCCTTGATCAGGAAGAAGCGGAGACAGCGACGAAGAGCTCCTCAGG
ACAGTCAGACTCATCAAGCTTCTCTATCAAAGCAGTAAGTAGTAAATGTAATGCAATCTTTACAAATATT
AGCAATAGTATCATTAGTAGTAGTAGCAATAATAGCAATAGTTGTGTGGACCATAGTACTCATAGAATAT
AGGAAAATATTAAGACAAAGAAAATAGACAGATTAATTGATAGAATAAGAGAAAAAGCAGAAGACAGTGG
CGGCCGCAAGGGGATCTGAGCTTGGCGAGATTTTCAGGAGCTAAGGAAGCTAAAATGGAGAAAAAAATCA
CTGGATATACCACCGTTGATATATCCCAATGGCATCGTAAAGAACATTTTGAGGCATTTCAGTCAGTTGC
TCAATGTACCTATAACCAGACCGTTCAGCTGGATATTACGGCCTTTTTAAAGACCGTAAAGAAAAATAAG
CACAAGTTTTATCCGGCCTTTATTCACATTCTTGCCCGCCTGATGAATGCTCATCCGGAATTCCGTATGG
CAATGAAAGACGGTGAGCTGGTGATATGGGATAGTGTTCACCCTTGTTACACCGTTTTCCATGAGCAAAC
TGAAACGTTTTCATCGCTCTGGAGTGAATACCACGACGATTTCCGGCAGTTTCTACACATATATTCGCAA
GATGTGGCGTGTTACGGTGAAAACCTGGCCTATTTCCCTAAAGGGTTTATTGAGAATATGTTTTTCGTCT
CAGCCAATCCCTGGGTGAGTTTCACCAGTTTTGATTTAAACGTGGCCAATATGGACAACTTCTTCGCCCC
CGTTTTCACCATGGGCAAATATTATACGCAAGGCGACAAGGTGCTGATGCCGCTGGCGATTCAGGTTCAT
CATGCCGTCTGTGATGGCTTCCATGTCGGCAGAATGCTTAATGAATTACAACAGTACTGCGATGAGTGGC
AGGGCGGGGCGTAATTTTTTTAAGGCAGTTATTGGTGCCCTTAAACGCCTGGTGCTACGCCTGAATAAGT
GATAATAAGCGGATGAATGGCAGAAATTCGCCGGATCCTCTAGTCTGTGTTACTTTAAATTGCACTGATT
TGGGGAAGGCTACTAATACCAATAGTAGTAATTGGAAAGAAGAAATAAAAGGAGAAATAAAAAACTGCTC
TTTCAATATCACCACAAGCATAAGAGATAAGATTCAGAAAGAAAATGCACTTTTTCGTAACCTTGATGTA
GTACCAATAGATAATGCTAGTACTACTACCAACTATACCAACTATAGGTTGATACATTGTAACAGATCAG
TCATTACACAGGCCTGTCCAAAGGTATCATTTGAGCCAATTCCCATACATTATTGTACCCCGGCTGGTTT
TGCGATTCTAAAGTGTAATAATAAAACGTTCAATGGAAAAGGACCATGTACAAATGTCAGCACAGTACAA
TGTACACATGGAATTAGGCCAATAGTGTCAACTCAACTGCTGTTAAATGGCAGTCTAGCAGAAGAAGAGG
TAGTAATTAGATCTGACAATTTCACGAACAATGCTAAAACCATAATAGTACAGCTGAATGAATCTGTAGC
AATTAACTGTACAAGACCCAACAACAATACAAGAAAAAGTATCTATATAGGACCAGGGAGAGCATTTCAT
ACAACAGGAAGAATAATAGGAGATATAAGAAAAGCACATTGTAACATTAGTAGAGCACAATGGAATAACA
CTTTAGAACAGATAGTTAAAAAATTAAGAGAACAGTTTGGGAATAATAAAACAATAGTCTTTAATCAATC
CTCAGGAGGGGACCCAGAAATTGTAATGCACAGTTTTAATTGTAGAGGGGAATTTTTCTACTGTAATACA
ACACAACTGTTTAATAATACATGGAGGTTAAATCACACTGAAGGAACTAAAGGAAATGACACAATCATAC
TCCCATGTAGAATAAAACAAATTATAAACATGTGGCAGGAAGTAGGAAAAGCAATGTATGCCCCTCCCAT
TGGAGGACAAATTAGTTGTTCATCAAATATTACAGGGCTGCTATTAACAAGAGATGGTGGTACAAATGTA
ACTAATGACACCGAGGTCTTCAGACCTGGAGGAGGAGATATGAGGGACAATTGGAGAAGTGAATTATATA
AATATAAAGTAATAAAAATTGAACCATTAGGAATAGCACCCACCAAGGCAAAGAGAAGAGTGGTGCAGAG
AGAAAAAAGAGCAGTGGGAATAGTAGGAGCTATGTTCCTTGGGTTCTTGGGAGCAGCAGGAAGCACTATG
GGCGCAGTGTCATTGACGCTGACGGTACAGGCCAGACAATTATTGTCTGGTATAGTGCAACAGCAGAACA
ATTTGCTGAGGGCTATTGAGGCGCAACAACATCTGTTGCAACTCACAGTCTGGGGCATCAAGCAGCTCCA
GGCAAGAGTCCTGGCTGTGGAAAGATACCTAAGGGATCAACAGCTCCTAGGGATTTGGGGTTGCTCTGGA
AAACTCATTTGCACCACTGCTGTGCCTTGGAATGCTAGTTGGAGTAATAAATCTCTGGAAGACATTTGGG
ATAACATGACCTGGATGCAGTGGGAAAGAGAAATTGACAATTACACAAACACAATATACACCTTACTTGA
AGAATCGCAGAACCAACAAGAAAAGAATGAACAAGAATTATTAGAATTGGATAAGTGGGCAAGTTTGTGG
AATTGGTTTAGCATAACAAACTGGCTGTGGTATATAAAGATATTCATAATGATAGTAGGAGGCTTGGTAG
GTTTAAGAATAGTTTTTGCTGTGCTTTCTATAGTGAATAGAGTTAGGCAGGGATACTCACCATTGTCATT
TCAGACCCGCCTCCCAGTCCTCGAGACCTGGAAAAACATGGAGCAATCACAAGTAGCAATACAGCAGCTA
CTAATGCTGATTGTGCCTGGCTAGAAGCACAAGAGGAGGAAGAGGTGGGTTTTCCAGTCAGACCTCAGGT
ACCTTTAAGACCAATGACTTACAAGGCAGCTTTAGATATTAGCCACTTTTTAAAAGAAAAGGGGGGACTG
GAAGGGCTAATTTGGTCCCAAAGAAGACAAGAGATCCTTGATCTGTGGATCTACCACACACAAGGCTACT
TCCCTGATTGGCAGAATTACACACCAGGGCCAGGGATCAGATATCCACTGACCTTTGGATGGTGCTTCAA
GCTAGTACCAGTTGAGCCAGAGAAGGTAGAAGAGGCCAATGAAGGAGAGAACAACAGCTTGTTACACCCT
ATGAGCCTGCATGGGATGGAGGACGCGGAGAAAGAAGTGTTAGTGTGGAGGTTTGACAGCAAACTAGCAT
TTCATCACATGGCCCGAGAGCTGCATCCGGAGTACTACAAAGACTGCTGACATCGAGCTTTCTACAAGGG
ACTTTCCGCTGGGGACTTTCCAGGGAGGCGTGGCCTGGGCGGGACTGGGGAGTGGCGTCCCTCAGATGCT
GCATATAAGCAGCTGCTTTTTGCCTGTACTGGGTCTCTCTGGTTAGACCAGATCTGAGCCTGGGAGCTCT
CTGGCTAACTAGGGAACCCACTGCTTAAGCCTCAATAAAGCTTGCCTTGAGTGCTTCAAGTAGTGTGTGC
CCGTCTGTTGTGTGACTCTGGTAACTAGAGATCCCTCAGACCCTTTTAGTCAGTGTGGAATTCACTGGCC
GTCGTTTTACAACGTCGTGACTGGGAAAACCCTGGCGTTACCCAACTTAATCGCCTTGCAGCACATCCCC
CTTTCGCCAGCTGGCGTAATAGCGAAGAGGCCCGCACCGATCGCCCTTCCCAACAGTTGCGCAGCCTGAA
TGGCGAATGGCGCCTGATGCGGTATTTTCTCCTTACGCATCTGTGCGGTATTTCACACCGCATATGGTGC
ACTCTCAGTACAATCTGCTCTGATGCCGCATAGTTAAGCCAGCCCCGACACCCGCCAACACCCGCTGACG
CGCCCTGACGGGCTTGTCTGCTCCCGGCATCCGCTTACAGACAAGCTGTGACCGTCTCCGGGAGCTGCAT
GTGTCAGAGGTTTTCACCGTCATCACCGAAACGCGCGA
